>Addgene plasmid #214210 | pDSG488 | addgene full sequence | sequence record 426114 | Addgene NGS Result
CTTAAGCTGCGAGTGGGCCCGAGAGCGTTCACCGACAAACAACAGATAAAACGAAAGGCCCAGTCTTTCG
ACTGAGCCTTTCGTTTTATTTGATGCCTGGGGAGTGTGAGTGGGAGGTCTGTATGTACGTCGAGTACCTT
TGGTCGAAAAAAAAAGCCCGCACTGTCAGGTGCGGGCTTTTTTCTGTGTTTCCTTAACGCTGTGTACCCG
GACAAACACCATTAATCAGCAGGAAGGTAAATTCTTCAATATCCTGTTCAACGGTCAGCTGTTCGGTCAG
TAGGCGATACCAACAAAAACCAAAAATCATATCCAGCAGCAGTTCACGATTGGTATCTTTCGGCAGTTCA
CCATTGCTAATGGCATTTTCAACCAGTTTTTTCGGCATCTCACGACGACGTTCCATAAACTGATCTTTCA
GCTGGGTCAGGGTTGCAGGGTCCAGCTGTGCTTCTGCAATAACACAACGAAATGCTTCACCACAAATGGT
TTCACGCCAAACTTTCCACAGATTACGCAGCAGAAAATCCAGATCGGCTTTAAAGCTACCCAGATCCGGA
AATTTACGCACCTGTTCGCTTTCATTTTCATACACTTCGGCAATCAGTGCTGCTTTATTGGTCCACCAAC
GATAAATGGTCGGTTTGCTTGCACCGGCACGACGTGCAACGCTTTCAATGCTCAGACCGCTATAACCACA
TTCTTTCAGGATTTCAATGGTGCTGGTCAGAATTGCTTTATGGGTATGCGGACTACGCAGGCTACCAATG
CTGCTACGGCTCGGGGTACGTGCCATCTAGTATTTCTCCCTTCGCCGCCGATTGATTCAGAAAGTTAAAC
AAAATTATTTGTAGAGGGAAACCGTTGTGGTCTCCCTGAATATATTATACGAGCCTTATGCATGCCCGTA
AAGTTATCCAGCAACCACTCATAGACCTAGGGCAGCAGATAGGGACGACGTGGTGTTAGCTGTGCCGTCG
GAATTGCTATAGCCCTTAACGCATGAGAAAGCCCCCGGAAGATCACCTTCCGGGGGCTTTTTTATTGCGC
TCTGATTCGTTACCAATTGACATGATACGAAACGTACCGTATCGTTAAGGTTACTAGAGAAAGAGGAGAA
ATACTAGATGGGTCAAAGTAGCGATGAAGCCAACGCTCCCGTTGCAGGGCAGTTTGCGCTTCCCCTGAGT
GCCACCTTTGGCTTAGGGGATCGCGTACGCAAGAAATCTGGTGCCGCTTGGCAGGGTCAAGTCGTCGGTT
GGTATTGCACAAAACTCACTCCTGAAGGCTATGCGGTCGAGTCCGAATCCCACCCAGGCTCAGTGCAAAT
TTATCCTGTGGCTGCACTTGAACGTGTGGCCTAATAATACTAGTAGCGGCCGCTGCAGTCCGGCAAAAAA
GGGCAAGGTGTCACCACCCTGCCCTTTTTCTTTAAAACCGAAAAGATTACTTCGCGTTATGCAGGCTTCC
TCGCTCACTGACTCGCTGCGCTCGGTCGTTCGGCTGCGGCGAGCGGTATCAGCTCACTCAAAGGCGGTAA
TCTCGAGTCCCGTCAAGTCAGCGTAATGCTCTGCCAGTGTTACAACCAATTAACCAATTCTGATTAGAAA
AACTCATCGAGCATCAAATGAAACTGCAATTTATTCATATCAGGATTATCGATACCATATTTTTGAAAAA
GCCGTTTCTGTAATGAAGGAGAAAACTCACCGAGGCAGTTCCATAGGATGGCAAGATCCTGGTATCGGTC
TGCGATTCCGACTCGTCCAACATCAATACAACCTATTAATTTCCCCTCGTCAAAAATAAGGTTATCAAGT
GAGAAATCACCATGAGTGACGACTGAATCCGGTGAGAATGGCAAAAGCTTATGCATTTCTTTCCAGACTT
GTTCAACAGGCCAGCCATTACGCTCGTCATCAAAATCACTCGCATCAACCAAACCGTTATTCATTCGTGA
TTGCGCCTGAGCGAGACGAAATACGCGATCGCTGTTAAAAGGACAATTACAAACAGGAATCGAATGCAAC
CGGCGCAGGAACACTGCCAGCGCATCAACAATATTTTCACCTGAATCAGGATATTCTTCTAATACCTGGA
ATGCTGTTTTCCCGGGGATCGCAGTGGTGAGTAACCATGCATCATCAGGAGTACGGATAAAATGCTTGAT
GGTCGGAAGAGGCATAAATTCCGTCAGCCAGTTTAGTCTGACCATCTCATCTGTAACATCATTGGCAACG
CTACCTTTGCCATGTTTCAGAAACAACTCTGGCGCATCGGGCTTCCCATACAATCGATAGATTGTCGCAC
CTGATTGCCCGACATTATCGCGAGCCCATTTATACCCATATAAATCAGCATCCATGTTGGAATTTAATCG
CGGCCTGGAGCAAGACGTTTCCCGTTGAATATGGCTCATAACACCCCTTGTATTACTGTTTATGTAAGCA
GACAGTTTTATTGTTCATGATGATATATTTTTATCTTGTGCAATGTAACATCAGAGATTTTGAGACACAA
CGTGGCTTTGTTGAATAAATCGAACTTTTGCTGAGTTGAAGGATCAGATCACGCATCTTCCCGACAACGC
AGACCGTTCCGTGGCAAAGCAAAAGTTCAAAATCACCAACTGGTCCACCTACAACAAAGCTCTCATCAAC
CGTGGCTCCCTCACTTTCTGGCTGGATGATGGGGCGATTCAGGCCTGGTATGAGTCAGCAACACCTTCTT
CACGAGGCAGACCTCAGCGCTAGCGGAGTGTATACTGGCTTACTATGTTGGCACTGATGAGGGTGTCAGT
GAAGTGCTTCATGTGGCAGGAGAAAAAAGGCTGCACCGGTGCGTCAGCAGAATATGTGATACAGGATATA
TTCCGCTTCCTCGCTCACTGACTCGCTACGCTCGGTCGTTCGACTGCGGCGAGCGGAAATGGCTTACGAA
CGGGGCGGAGATTTCCTGGAAGATGCCAGGAAGATACTTAACAGGGAAGTGAGAGGGCCGCGGCAAAGCC
GTTTTTCCATAGGCTCCGCCCCCCTGACAAGCATCACGAAATCTGACGCTCAAATCAGTGGTGGCGAAAC
CCGACAGGACTATAAAGATACCAGGCGTTTCCCCCTGGCGGCTCCCTCGTGCGCTCTCCTGTTCCTGCCT
TTCGGTTTACCGGTGTCATTCCGCTGTTATGGCCGCGTTTGTCTCATTCCACGCCTGACACTCAGTTCCG
GGTAGGCAGTTCGCTCCAAGCTGGACTGTATGCACGAACCCCCCGTTCAGTCCGACCGCTGCGCCTTATC
CGGTAACTATCGTCTTGAGTCCAACCCGGAAAGACATGCAAAAGCACCACTGGCAGCAGCCACTGGTAAT
TGATTTAGAGGAGTTAGTCTTGAAGTCATGCGCCGGTTAAGGCTAAACTGAAAGGACAAGTTTTGGTGAC
TGCGCTCCTCCAAGCCAGTTACCTCGGTTCAAAGAGTTGGTAGCTCAGAGAACCTTCGAAAAACCGCCCT
GCAAGGCGGTTTTTTCGTTTTCAGAGCAAGAGATTACGCGCAGACCAAAACGATCTCAAGAAGATCATCT
TATTAAGGGGTCTGACGCTCAGTGGAACGAAAACTCACGTTAAGGGATTTTGGTCATGAGATTATCAAAA
AGGATCTTCACCTAGATCCTTTTAAATTAAAAATGAAGTTTTAAATCAATCTAAAGTATATATGAGTAAA
CTTGGTCTGACAGTTACCAATGCTTAATCAGTGAGGCACCTATCTCAGCGATCTGTCTATTTCGTTCATC
CATAGTTGCCTGACTCCCCGTCGTGTAGATAACTACGATACGGGAGGGCTTACCATCTGGCCCCAGTGCT
GCAATGATACCGCGAGACCCACGCTCACCGGCTCCAGATTTATCAGCAATAAACCAGCCAGCCGGAAGGG
CCGAGCGCAGAAGTGGTCCTGCAACTTTATCCGCCTCCATCCAGTCTATTCCATGGTGCCACCTGACGTC
TAAGAAACCATTATTATCATGACATTAACCTATAAAAATAGGCGTATCACGAGGCAGAATTTCAGATAAA
AAAAATCCTTAGCTTTCGCTAAGGATGATTTCTGGAATTCGCGGCCGCTTCTAGAG
Features (pLannotate 1.2.2; 12 found; start..end, strand, type, name):
     21..92      -  terminator     rrnB T1 terminator: transcription terminator T1 from the E. coli rrnB gene
    146..214     -  ncRNA          Thr leader (fragment): Accession: RF00506 - Threonine operon leader
   1128..1364    +  CDS            TpR: E. coli plasmid-associated dihydrofolate reductase; dhfrIIb from plasmid R388; confers resistance to trimethoprim
   1368..1388    +  misc_feature   BioBrick suffix: universal suffix for all parts
   1389..1446    +  terminator     his operon terminator: This putative transcriptin terminator from the E. coli his operon has a 2-bp deletion introduced during synthesis. Its efficiency has not been determined.
   1604..2419    -  CDS            KanR: aminoglycoside phosphotransferase; aph(3')-Ia; confers resistance to kanamycin in bacteria or G418 (Geneticin®) in eukaryotes
   2746..2772    +  misc_feature   bom (fragment): basis of mobility region from pBR322
   2871..2926    -  rep_origin     RSF ori (fragment): Plasmids containing the RSF 1030 origin of replication can be propagated in E. coli cells that contain additional plasmids with compatible origins.
   3014..3559    -  rep_origin     p15A ori: Plasmids containing the medium-copy-number p15A origin of replication can be propagated in E. coli cells that contain a second plasmid with the ColE1 origin.
   3725..3970    -  CDS            bla(M) (fragment): β-lactamase lacking the signal sequence; bla(M); allows cytosolic expression of β-lactamase
   4049..4092    -  terminator     bacterial terminator: putative bacterial transcription terminator
   4095..4116    +  misc_feature   BioBrick prefix: BioBrick prefix for parts that do not start with "ATG"
