[The description below was written by a language model from this plasmid's Addgene catalogue record and pLannotate feature annotations shown in this document.]
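Description:
pDSG488 is a 4,116-nt bacterial expression plasmid for synthetic biology work in Escherichia coli, built on the BioBrick backbone pSB3K3. It replicates from a p15A origin, which is compatible with ColE1-type plasmids and lets it coexist with other circuit components in the same cell; the record lists it as low copy. Selection is by kanamycin through the aph(3')-Ia KanR gene. BioBrick prefix and suffix sequences flank the cloning region, which is insulated by backbone terminators (rrnB T1, a his operon terminator and a putative bacterial terminator). Short annotated fragments of bom, an RSF origin and β-lactamase appear to be backbone remnants or partial homology matches rather than functional parts.

The stated purpose is DAPG-inducible expression of folA, with the insert listed as PhlF and TmpR. PhlF is a TetR-family repressor that is released from its operator by 2,4-diacetylphloroglucinol (DAPG), so adding the inducer should turn on the downstream dihydrofolate reductase gene and confer trimethoprim resistance. The automated annotation identifies the resistance coding sequence just upstream of the BioBrick suffix as the R388 plasmid-type dihydrofolate reductase (dhfrIIb) rather than the chromosomal folA gene, so "folA" in the purpose line may be used loosely for DHFR function. The feature table does not annotate the PhlF coding sequence or the PhlF-regulated promoter; these presumably lie in the unannotated stretch between the Thr leader fragment and the TpR gene, but the record does not confirm this. The plasmid comes from work on a synthetic differentiation circuit in E. coli designed to suppress mutant takeover, where tunable trimethoprim resistance would provide a controllable selectable function.
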