Addgene plasmid #214210: pDSG488
Purpose: DAPG-inducible folA
Depositing lab: Uri Alon. Depositing organization: Weizmann Institute of Science. Publication: A synthetic differentiation circuit in Escherichia coli for suppressing mutant takeover. Glass DS, Bren A, Vaisbourd E, Mayo A, Alon U. Cell. 2024 Jan 31:S0092-8674(24)00061-8. doi: 10.1016/j.cell.2024.01.024. PubMed 38320549.
Backbone
  Vector backbone: pSB3K3
  Vector type: Bacterial Expression, Synthetic Biology
Growth in bacteria
  Bacterial resistance: Kanamycin, 50 μg/mL
  Growth temperature: 37°C
  Growth strain: DH5alpha
  Copy number: Low Copy
Gene/Insert
  Gene/Insert name: PhlF, TmpR
Terms and licenses: Academic/Nonprofit Terms; Industry Terms: Not Available to Industry
How to cite: pDSG488 was a gift from Uri Alon (Addgene plasmid # 214210 ; http://n2t.net/addgene:214210 ; RRID:Addgene_214210)
